Addgene plasmid #232016: pCMV sfGFP-CHMP2B-201-213
Purpose: Expression of the CHMP2B VPS4-binding region attached to sfGFP.
Depositing lab: Franz-Ulrich Hartl. Publication: alpha-Synuclein aggregates inhibit ESCRT-III through sequestration and collateral degradation. Sitron CS, Trinkaus VA, Galesic A, Garhammer M, Yuste-Checa P, Dransfeld U, Feigenbutz D, Zhang J, Ivashko L, Dudanova I, Harper JW, Hartl FU. Mol Cell. 2025 Sep 18;85(18):3505-3523.e17. doi: 10.1016/j.molcel.2025.08.022. Epub 2025 Sep 10. PubMed 40934925.
Backbone
  Vector backbone: pHM6
  Backbone size w/o insert (bp): 5450
  Vector type: Mammalian Expression
Growth in bacteria
  Bacterial resistance: Ampicillin, 100 μg/mL
  Growth temperature: 37°C
  Growth strain: DH5alpha
  Copy number: High Copy
Gene/Insert
  Gene/Insert name: CHMP2B
  Species: H. sapiens (human)
  Entrez Gene: CHMP2B (a.k.a. ALS17, CHMP2.5, DMT1, FTDALS7, VPS2-2, VPS2B)
  Tag / fusion protein: HA (C terminal on insert)
  Cloning method: Gibson Cloning
Terms and licenses: Academic/Nonprofit Terms; Industry Terms: Not Available to Industry
Depositor comments: Please visit https://doi.org/10.1101/2025.01.13.632710 for bioRxiv preprint.
How to cite: pCMV sfGFP-CHMP2B-201-213 was a gift from Franz-Ulrich Hartl (Addgene plasmid # 232016 ; http://n2t.net/addgene:232016 ; RRID:Addgene_232016)
