[The description below was written by a language model from this plasmid's Addgene catalogue record and pLannotate feature annotations shown in this document.]
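Description:
pCMV sfGFP-CHMP2B-201-213 is a mammalian expression plasmid built on the pHM6 backbone. It produces superfolder GFP fused to a short segment of human CHMP2B, residues 201–213 according to the construct name, which the record describes as the VPS4-binding region of this ESCRT-III subunit. The plasmid is propagated in E. coli from a high-copy ColE1/pUC-type origin under ampicillin selection (AmpR with its own bla promoter). It also carries an f1 origin and remnants of lac regulatory sequence inherited from the backbone.

The fusion is expressed from the human cytomegalovirus immediate-early enhancer and promoter, and transcripts are terminated by the bovine growth hormone polyadenylation signal. T7 and SP6 promoters flank the cloning region and are common sites for sequencing or in vitro transcription. The annotated feature table identifies the mammalian codon-optimized sfGFP coding sequence but does not separately annotate the CHMP2B peptide or the HA tag. The catalogue lists the HA tag as C-terminal on the insert. Both elements presumably lie in the short unannotated stretch between sfGFP and the SP6 promoter, and the name implies that sfGFP sits at the N terminus of the peptide. A separate SV40 early promoter drives a neomycin phosphotransferase gene followed by an SV40 poly(A) signal, which would allow G418 selection of stably transfected cells.

The construct lets the isolated VPS4-interacting portion of CHMP2B be expressed as a fluorescent, epitope-tagged protein in cultured mammalian cells. It was deposited alongside work on how alpha-synuclein aggregates impair ESCRT-III function.
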