Features (pLannotate 1.2.2; 21 found; start..end, strand, type, name):
     16..68      -  misc_feature   bom (fragment): basis of mobility region from pBR322
    223..602     +  enhancer       CMV enhancer: human cytomegalovirus immediate early enhancer
    603..806     +  promoter       CMV promoter: human cytomegalovirus (CMV) immediate early promoter
    802..835     +  LTR            5' LTR (truncated) (fragment): truncated 5' long terminal repeat (LTR) from HIV-1
    851..869     +  promoter       T7 promoter: promoter for bacteriophage T7 RNA polymerase
    889..1604    +  CDS            superfolder GFP (fragment): GFP variant that folds robustly even when fused to poorly folded proteins (Pédelacq et al., 2006) mammalian codon-optimized
   1723..1741    -  promoter       SP6 promoter: promoter for bacteriophage SP6 RNA polymerase
   1767..1991    +  polyA_signal   bGH poly(A) signal: bovine growth hormone polyadenylation signal
   1995..2016    +  promoter       SV40 promoter (fragment): SV40 enhancer and early promoter
   2037..2465    +  rep_origin     f1 ori (sequence partly withheld): f1 bacteriophage origin of replication; arrow indicates direction of (+) strand synthesis
   2479..2808    +  promoter       SV40 promoter: SV40 enhancer and early promoter
   2875..3666    +  CDS            neo: KKA2_KLEPN - Also known as kan, nptII. Experimental evidence at protein level: Swiss-Prot protein existence level 1. Resistance to kanamycin, neomycin, paromomycin, ribostamycin, butirosin and gentamicin B. From Klebsiella pneumoniae.
   3690..3848    +  CDS            ble (fragment): BLE_KLEPN - Experimental evidence at protein level: Swiss-Prot protein existence level 1. Binding protein with a strong affinity to the bleomycin family of antibiotics. Binds to CL990; an antimitotic-antibiotic compound. From Klebsiella pneumoniae.
   3843..3964    +  polyA_signal   SV40 poly(A) signal: SV40 polyadenylation signal
   4037..4053    -  protein_bind   lac operator: The lac repressor binds to the lac operator to inhibit transcription in E. coli. This inhibition can be relieved by adding lactose or isopropyl-β-D-thiogalactopyranoside (IPTG). lac repressor encoded by lacI
   4061..4091    -  promoter       lac promoter: promoter for the E. coli lac operon
   4106..4127    -  protein_bind   CAP binding site: CAP binding activates transcription in the presence of cAMP. E. coli catabolite activator protein
   4140..4232    -  CDS            lacI (fragment): lac repressor; lacI; The lac repressor binds to the lac operator to inhibit transcription in E. coli. This inhibition can be relieved by adding lactose or isopropyl-β-D-thiogalactopyranoside (IPTG).
   4415..5003    -  rep_origin     ori: high-copy-number ColE1/pMB1/pBR322/pUC origin of replication
   5174..6034    -  CDS            AmpR: β-lactamase; bla; confers resistance to ampicillin, carbenicillin, and related antibiotics
   6035..6139    -  promoter       AmpR promoter: bla
>Addgene plasmid #232016 | pCMV sfGFP-CHMP2B-201-213 | addgene full sequence | sequence record 463772 | Addgene NGS Result
GATCTCCCGATCCCCTATGGTGCACTCTCAGTACAATCTGCTCTGATGCCGCATAGTTAAGCCAGTATCT
GCTCCCTGCTTGTGTGTTGGAGGTCGCTGAGTAGTGCGCGAGCAAAATTTAAGCTACAACAAGGCAAGGC
TTGACCGACAATTGCATGAAGAATCTGCTTAGGGTTAGGCGTTTTGCGCTGCTTCGCGATGTACGGGCCA
GATATACGCGTTGACATTGATTATTGACTAGTTATTAATAGTAATCAATTACGGGGTCATTAGTTCATAG
CCCATATATGGAGTTCCGCGTTACATAACTTACGGTAAATGGCCCGCCTGGCTGACCGCCCAACGACCCC
CGCCCATTGACGTCAATAATGACGTATGTTCCCATAGTAACGCCAATAGGGACTTTCCATTGACGTCAAT
GGGTGGAGTATTTACGGTAAACTGCCCACTTGGCAGTACATCAAGTGTATCATATGCCAAGTACGCCCCC
TATTGACGTCAATGACGGTAAATGGCCCGCCTGGCATTATGCCCAGTACATGACCTTATGGGACTTTCCT
ACTTGGCAGTACATCTACGTATTAGTCATCGCTATTACCATGGTGATGCGGTTTTGGCAGTACATCAATG
GGCGTGGATAGCGGTTTGACTCACGGGGATTTCCAAGTCTCCACCCCATTGACGTCAATGGGAGTTTGTT
TTGGCACCAAAATCAACGGGACTTTCCAAAATGTCGTAACAACTCCGCCCCATTGACGCAAATGGGCGGT
AGGCGTGTACGGTGGGAGGTCTATATAAGCAGAGCTCTCTGGCTAACTAGAGAACCCACTGCTTACTGGC
TTATCGAAATTAATACGACTCACTATAGGGAGACCCAAGCTGGAGACCATGGTGAGCAAGGGCGAGGAGC
TGTTCACCGGGGTGGTGCCCATCCTGGTCGAGCTGGACGGCGACGTAAACGGCCACAAGTTCAGCGTGCG
CGGCGAGGGCGAGGGCGATGCCACCAACGGCAAGCTGACCCTGAAGTTCATCTGCACCACCGGCAAGCTG
CCCGTGCCCTGGCCCACCCTCGTGACCACCCTGACCTACGGCGTGCAGTGCTTCAGCCGCTACCCCGACC
ACATGAAGCGCCACGACTTCTTCAAGTCCGCCATGCCCGAAGGCTACGTCCAGGAGCGCACCATCAGCTT
CAAGGACGACGGCACCTACAAGACCCGCGCCGAGGTGAAGTTCGAGGGCGACACCCTGGTGAACCGCATC
GAGCTGAAGGGCATCGACTTCAAGGAGGACGGCAACATCCTGGGGCACAAGCTGGAGTACAACTTCAACA
GCCACAACGTCTATATCACCGCCGACAAGCAGAAGAACGGCATCAAGGCCAACTTCAAGATCCGCCACAA
CGTGGAGGACGGCAGCGTGCAGCTCGCCGACCACTACCAGCAGAACACCCCCATCGGCGACGGCCCCGTG
CTGCTGCCCGACAACCACTACCTGAGCACCCAGTCCGTGCTGAGCAAAGACCCCAACGAGAAGCGCGATC
ACATGGTCCTGCTGGAGTTCGTGACCGCCGCCGGGATCACTCACGGCATGGACGAGCTGTACAAATCCGG
AGGTTCAGGTTCAGGTGGAGGATCCGAAGAGATTGAACGGCAACTCAAGGCTTTAGGAGTAGATGGAGGC
AGCTACCCATACGACGTCCCAGACTACGCTTGAGGGCCCTATTCTATAGTGTCACCTAAATGCTAGAGCT
CGCTGATCAGCCTCGACTGTGCCTTCTAGTTGCCAGCCATCTGTTGTTTGCCCCTCCCCCGTGCCTTCCT
TGACCCTGGAAGGTGCCACTCCCACTGTCCTTTCCTAATAAAATGAGGAAATTGCATCGCATTGTCTGAG
TAGGTGTCATTCTATTCTGGGGGGTGGGGTGGGGCAGGACAGCAAGGGGGAGGATTGGGAAGACAATAGC
AGGCATGCTGGGGATGCGGTGGGCTCTATGGCTTCTGAGGCGGAAAGAACCAGCTGGGGCTCTAGGGGGT
ATCCCC
[124 nt withheld, positions 2037-2160]
C
[91 nt withheld, positions 2162-2252]
A
[49 nt withheld, positions 2254-2302]
CCTTTGACGTTGGAGTCCACGTTCTTT
[37 nt withheld, positions 2330-2366]
ACCCTATCTCGGTCTATTCTTTTGATTTATAAGGGATTTTGCCGATTTCGGCCTATTGGTTAAAAAATGA
GCTGATTTAACAAAAATTTAACGCGAATTAATTCTGTGGAATGTGTGTCAGTTAGGGTGTGGAAAGTCCC
CAGGCTCCCCAGCAGGCAGAAGTATGCAAAGCATGCATCTCAATTAGTCAGCAACCAGGTGTGGAAAGTC
CCCAGGCTCCCCAGCAGGCAGAAGTATGCAAAGCATGCATCTCAATTAGTCAGCAACCATAGTCCCGCCC
CTAACTCCGCCCATCCCGCCCCTAACTCCGCCCAGTTCCGCCCATTCTCCGCCCCATGGCTGACTAATTT
TTTTTATTTATGCAGAGGCCGAGGCCGCCTCTGCCTCTGAGCTATTCCAGAAGTAGTGAGGAGGCTTTTT
TGGAGGCCTAGGCTTTTGCAAAAAGCTCCCGGGAGCTTGTATATCCATTTTCGGATCTGATCAAGAGACA
GGATGAGGATCGTTTCGCATGATTGAACAAGATGGATTGCACGCAGGTTCTCCGGCCGCTTGGGTGGAGA
GGCTATTCGGCTATGACTGGGCACAACAGACAATCGGCTGCTCTGATGCCGCCGTGTTCCGGCTGTCAGC
GCAGGGGCGCCCGGTTCTTTTTGTCAAGACCGACCTGTCCGGTGCCCTGAATGAACTGCAGGACGAGGCA
GCGCGGCTATCGTGGCTGGCCACGACGGGCGTTCCTTGCGCAGCTGTGCTCGACGTTGTCACTGAAGCGG
GAAGGGACTGGCTGCTATTGGGCGAAGTGCCGGGGCAGGATCTCCTGTCATCTCACCTTGCTCCTGCCGA
GAAAGTATCCATCATGGCTGATGCAATGCGGCGGCTGCATACGCTTGATCCGGCTACCTGCCCATTCGAC
CACCAAGCGAAACATCGCATCGAGCGAGCACGTACTCGGATGGAAGCCGGTCTTGTCGATCAGGATGATC
TGGACGAAGAGCATCAGGGGCTCGCGCCAGCCGAACTGTTCGCCAGGCTCAAGGCGCGCATGCCCGACGG
CGAGGATCTCGTCGTGACCCATGGCGATGCCTGCTTGCCGAATATCATGGTGGAAAATGGCCGCTTTTCT
GGATTCATCGACTGTGGCCGGCTGGGTGTGGCGGACCGCTATCAGGACATAGCGTTGGCTACCCGTGATA
TTGCTGAAGAGCTTGGCGGCGAATGGGCTGACCGCTTCCTCGTGCTTTACGGTATCGCCGCTCCCGATTC
GCAGCGCATCGCCTTCTATCGCCTTCTTGACGAGTTCTTCTGAGCGGGACTCTGGGGTTCGAAATGACCG
ACCAAGCGACGCCCAACCTGCCATCACGAGATTTCGATTCCACCGCCGCCTTCTATGAAAGGTTGGGCTT
CGGAATCGTTTTCCGGGACGCCGGCTGGATGATCCTCCAGCGCGGGGATCTCATGCTGGAGTTCTTCGCC
CACCCCAACTTGTTTATTGCAGCTTATAATGGTTACAAATAAAGCAATAGCATCACAAATTTCACAAATA
AAGCATTTTTTTCACTGCATTCTAGTTGTGGTTTGTCCAAACTCATCAATGTATCTTATCATGTCTGTAT
ACCGTCGACCTCTAGCTAGAGCTTGGCGTAATCATGGTCATAGCTGTTTCCTGTGTGAAATTGTTATCCG
CTCACAATTCCACACAACATACGAGCCGGAAGCATAAAGTGTAAAGCCTGGGGTGCCTAATGAGTGAGCT
AACTCACATTAATTGCGTTGCGCTCACTGCCCGCTTTCCAGTCGGGAAACCTGTCGTGCCAGCTGCATTA
ATGAATCGGCCAACGCGCGGGGAGAGGCGGTTTGCGTATTGGGCGCTCTTCCGCTTCCTCGCTCACTGAC
TCGCTGCGCTCGGTCGTTCGGCTGCGGCGAGCGGTATCAGCTCACTCAAAGGCGGTAATACGGTTATCCA
CAGAATCAGGGGATAACGCAGGAAAGAACATGTGAGCAAAAGGCCAGCAAAAGGCCAGGAACCGTAAAAA
GGCCGCGTTGCTGGCGTTTTTCCATAGGCTCCGCCCCCCTGACGAGCATCACAAAAATCGACGCTCAAGT
CAGAGGTGGCGAAACCCGACAGGACTATAAAGATACCAGGCGTTTCCCCCTGGAAGCTCCCTCGTGCGCT
CTCCTGTTCCGACCCTGCCGCTTACCGGATACCTGTCCGCCTTTCTCCCTTCGGGAAGCGTGGCGCTTTC
TCATAGCTCACGCTGTAGGTATCTCAGTTCGGTGTAGGTCGTTCGCTCCAAGCTGGGCTGTGTGCACGAA
CCCCCCGTTCAGCCCGACCGCTGCGCCTTATCCGGTAACTATCGTCTTGAGTCCAACCCGGTAAGACACG
ACTTATCGCCACTGGCAGCAGCCACTGGTAACAGGATTAGCAGAGCGAGGTATGTAGGCGGTGCTACAGA
GTTCTTGAAGTGGTGGCCTAACTACGGCTACACTAGAAGAACAGTATTTGGTATCTGCGCTCTGCTGAAG
CCAGTTACCTTCGGAAAAAGAGTTGGTAGCTCTTGATCCGGCAAACAAACCACCGCTGGTAGCGGTGGTT
TTTTTGTTTGCAAGCAGCAGATTACGCGCAGAAAAAAAGGATCTCAAGAAGATCCTTTGATCTTTTCTAC
GGGGTCTGACGCTCAGTGGAACGAAAACTCACGTTAAGGGATTTTGGTCATGAGATTATCAAAAAGGATC
TTCACCTAGATCCTTTTAAATTAAAAATGAAGTTTTAAATCAATCTAAAGTATATATGAGTAAACTTGGT
CTGACAGTTACCAATGCTTAATCAGTGAGGCACCTATCTCAGCGATCTGTCTATTTCGTTCATCCATAGT
TGCCTGACTCCCCGTCGTGTAGATAACTACGATACGGGAGGGCTTACCATCTGGCCCCAGTGCTGCAATG
ATACCGCGAGACCCACGCTCACCGGCTCCAGATTTATCAGCAATAAACCAGCCAGCCGGAAGGGCCGAGC
GCAGAAGTGGTCCTGCAACTTTATCCGCCTCCATCCAGTCTATTAATTGTTGCCGGGAAGCTAGAGTAAG
TAGTTCGCCAGTTAATAGTTTGCGCAACGTTGTTGCCATTGCTACAGGCATCGTGGTGTCACGCTCGTCG
TTTGGTATGGCTTCATTCAGCTCCGGTTCCCAACGATCAAGGCGAGTTACATGATCCCCCATGTTGTGCA
AAAAAGCGGTTAGCTCCTTCGGTCCTCCGATCGTTGTCAGAAGTAAGTTGGCCGCAGTGTTATCACTCAT
GGTTATGGCAGCACTGCATAATTCTCTTACTGTCATGCCATCCGTAAGATGCTTTTCTGTGACTGGTGAG
TACTCAACCAAGTCATTCTGAGAATAGTGTATGCGGCGACCGAGTTGCTCTTGCCCGGCGTCAATACGGG
ATAATACCGCGCCACATAGCAGAACTTTAAAAGTGCTCATCATTGGAAAACGTTCTTCGGGGCGAAAACT
CTCAAGGATCTTACCGCTGTTGAGATCCAGTTCGATGTAACCCACTCGTGCACCCAACTGATCTTCAGCA
TCTTTTACTTTCACCAGCGTTTCTGGGTGAGCAAAAACAGGAAGGCAAAATGCCGCAAAAAAGGGAATAA
GGGCGACACGGAAATGTTGAATACTCATACTCTTCCTTTTTCAATATTATTGAAGCATTTATCAGGGTTA
TTGTCTCATGAGCGGATACATATTTGAATGTATTTAGAAAAATAAACAAATAGGGGTTCCGCGCACATTT
CCCCGAAAAGTGCCACCTGACGTCGACGGATCGGGA
